>Addgene plasmid #25361 | 2XMyc-LRRK2-WT | addgene full sequence | sequence record 122899 | Addgene NGS results
CATGCATTAGTTATTAATAGTAATCAATTACGGGGTCATTAGTTCATAGCCCATATATGGAGTTCCGCGT
TACATAACTTACGGTAAATGGCCCGCCTGGCTGACCGCCCAACGACCCCCGCCCATTGACGTCAATAATG
ACGTATGTTCCCATAGTAACGCCAATAGGGACTTTCCATTGACGTCAATGGGTGGAGTATTTACGGTAAA
CTGCCCACTTGGCAGTACATCAAGTGTATCATATGCCAAGTACGCCCCCTATTGACGTCAATGACGGTAA
ATGGCCCGCCTGGCATTATGCCCAGTACATGACCTTATGGGACTTTCCTACTTGGCAGTACATCTACGTA
TTAGTCATCGCTATTACCATGGTGATGCGGTTTTGGCAGTACATCAATGGGCGTGGATAGCGGTTTGACT
CACGGGGATTTCCAAGTCTCCACCCCATTGACGTCAATGGGAGTTTGTTTTGGCACCAAAATCAACGGGA
CTTTCCAAAATGTCGTAACAACTCCGCCCCATTGACGCAAATGGGCGGTAGGCGTGTACGGTGGGAGGTC
TATATAAGCAGAGCTGGTTTAGTGAACCGTCAGATCCGCTAGCGATTACGCCAAGCTCGAAATTAACCCT
CACTAAAGGGAACAAAAGCTGGAGCTCCACCGCGGTGGCGGCCGCCATGGAGCAGAAACTCATCTCTGAA
GAGGATCTGAGCCCGGGCGGATCCGAGCAGAAACTCATCTCTGAAGAGGATCTGCTGCAGGAATTCGATA
TCACAAGTTTGTACAAAAAAGCAGGCTCCGAATTCGCCCTTATGGCTAGTGGCAGCTGTCAGGGGTGCGA
AGAGGACGAGGAAACTCTGAAGAAGTTGATAGTCAGGCTGAACAATGTCCAGGAAGGAAAACAGATAGAA
ACGCTGGTCCAAATCCTGGAGGATCTGCTGGTGTTCACGTACTCCGAGCACGCCTCCAAGTTATTTCAAG
GCAAAAATATCCATGTGCCTCTGTTGATCGTCTTGGACTCCTATATGAGAGTCGCGAGTGTGCAGCAGGT
GGGTTGGTCACTTCTGTGCAAATTAATAGAAGTCTGTCCAGGTACAATGCAAAGCTTAATGGGACCCCAG
GATGTTGGAAATGATTGGGAAGTCCTTGGTGTTCACCAATTGATTCTTAAAATGCTAACAGTTCATAATG
CCAGTGTAAACTTGTCAGTGATTGGACTGAAGACCTTAGATCTCCTCCTAACTTCAGGTAAAATCACCTT
GCTGATATTGGATGAAGAAAGTGATATTTTCATGTTAATTTTTGATGCCATGCACTCATTTCCAGCCAAT
GATGAAGTCCAGAAACTTGGATGCAAAGCTTTACATGTGCTGTTTGAGAGAGTCTCAGAGGAGCAACTGA
CTGAATTTGTTGAGAACAAAGATTATATGATATTGTTAAGTGCGTTAACAAATTTTAAAGATGAAGAGGA
AATTGTGCTTCATGTGCTGCATTGTTTACATTCCCTAGCGATTCCTTGCAATAATGTGGAAGTCCTCATG
AGTGGCAATGTCAGGTGTTATAATATTGTGGTGGAAGCTATGAAAGCATTCCCTATGAGTGAAAGAATTC
AAGAAGTGAGTTGCTGTTTGCTCCATAGGCTTACATTAGGTAATTTTTTCAATATCCTGGTATTAAACGA
AGTCCATGAGTTTGTGGTGAAAGCTGTGCAGCAGTACCCAGAGAATGCAGCATTGCAGATCTCAGCGCTC
AGCTGTTTGGCCCTCCTCACTGAGACTATTTTCTTAAATCAAGATTTAGAGGAAAAGAATGAGAATCAAG
AGAATGATGATGAGGGGGAAGAAGATAAATTGTTTTGGCTGGAAGCCTGTTACAAAGCATTAACGTGGCA
TAGAAAGAACAAGCACGTGCAGGAGGCCGCATGCTGGGCACTAAATAATCTCCTTATGTACCAAAACAGT
TTACATGAGAAGATTGGAGATGAAGATGGCCATTTCCCAGCTCATAGGGAAGTGATGCTCTCCATGCTGA
TGCATTCTTCATCAAAGGAAGTTTTCCAGGCATCTGCGAATGCATTGTCAACTCTCTTAGAACAAAATGT
TAATTTCAGAAAAATACTGTTATCAAAAGGAATACACCTGAATGTTTTGGAGTTAATGCAGAAGCATATA
CATTCTCCCGAAGTGGCTGAAAGTGGCTGTAAAATGCTAAATCATCTTTTTGAAGGAAGCAACACTTCCC
TGGATATAATGGCAGCAGTGGTCCCCAAAATACTAACAGTTATGAAACGTCATGAGACATCATTACCAGT
GCAGCTGGAGGCGCTTCGAGCTATTTTACATTTTATAGTGCCTGGCATGCCAGAAGAATCCAGGGAGGAT
ACAGAATTTCATCATAAGCTAAATATGGTTAAAAAACAGTGTTTCAAGAATGATATTCACAAACTGGTCC
TAGCAGCTTTGAACAGGTTCATTGGAAATCCTGGGATTCAGAAATGTGGATTAAAAGTAATTTCTTCTAT
TGTACATTTTCCTGATGCATTAGAGATGTTATCCCTGGAAGGTGCTATGGATTCAGTGCTTCACACACTG
CAGATGTATCCAGATGACCAAGAAATTCAGTGTCTGGGTTTAAGTCTTATAGGATACTTGATTACAAAGA
AGAATGTGTTCATAGGAACTGGACATCTGCTGGCAAAAATTCTGGTTTCCAGCTTATACCGATTTAAGGA
TGTTGCTGAAATACAGACTAAAGGATTTCAGACAATCTTAGCAATCCTCAAATTGTCAGCATCTTTTTCT
AAGCTGCTGGTGCATCATTCATTTGACTTAGTAATATTCCATCAAATGTCTTCCAATATCATGGAACAAA
AGGATCAACAGTTTCTAAACCTCTGTTGCAAGTGTTTTGCAAAAGTAGCTATGGATGATTACTTAAAAAA
TGTGATGCTAGAGAGAGCGTGTGATCAGAATAACAGCATCATGGTTGAATGCTTGCTTCTATTGGGAGCA
GATGCCAATCAAGCAAAGGAGGGATCTTCTTTAATTTGTCAGGTATGTGAGAAAGAGAGCAGTCCCAAAT
TGGTGGAACTCTTACTGAATAGTGGATCTCGTGAACAAGATGTACGAAAAGCGTTGACGATAAGCATTGG
GAAAGGTGACAGCCAGATCATCAGCTTGCTCTTAAGGAGGCTGGCCCTGGATGTTGCCAACAATAGCATT
TGCCTTGGAGGATTTTGTATAGGAAAAGTTGAACCTTCTTGGCTTGGTCCTTTATTTCCAGATAAGACTT
CTAATTTAAGGAAACAAACAAATATAGCATCTACACTAGCAAGAATGGTGATCAGATATCAGATGAAAAG
TGCTGTGGAAGAAGGAACAGCCTCAGGCAGCGATGGAAATTTTTCTGAAGATGTGCTGTCTAAATTTGAT
GAATGGACCTTTATTCCTGACTCTTCTATGGACAGTGTGTTTGCTCAAAGTGATGACCTGGATAGTGAAG
GAAGTGAAGGCTCATTTCTTGTGAAAAAGAAATCTAATTCAATTAGTGTAGGAGAATTTTACCGAGATGC
CGTATTACAGCGTTGCTCACCAAATTTGCAAAGACATTCCAATTCCTTGGGGCCCATTTTTGATCATGAA
GATTTACTGAAGCGAAAAAGAAAAATATTATCTTCAGATGATTCACTCAGGTCATCAAAACTTCAATCCC
ATATGAGGCATTCAGACAGCATTTCTTCTCTGGCTTCTGAGAGAGAATATATTACATCACTAGACCTTTC
AGCAAATGAACTAAGAGATATTGATGCCCTAAGCCAGAAATGCTGTATAAGTGTTCATTTGGAGCATCTT
GAAAAGCTGGAGCTTCACCAGAATGCACTCACGAGCTTTCCACAACAGCTATGTGAAACTCTGAAGAGTT
TGACACATTTGGACTTGCACAGTAATAAATTTACATCATTTCCTTCTTATTTGTTGAAAATGAGTTGTAT
TGCTAATCTTGATGTCTCTCGAAATGACATTGGACCCTCAGTGGTTTTAGATCCTACAGTGAAATGTCCA
ACTCTGAAACAGTTTAACCTGTCATATAACCAGCTGTCTTTTGTACCTGAGAACCTCACTGATGTGGTAG
AGAAACTGGAGCAGCTCATTTTAGAAGGAAATAAAATATCAGGGATATGCTCCCCCTTGAGACTGAAGGA
ACTGAAGATTTTAAACCTTAGTAAGAACCACATTTCATCCCTATCAGAGAACTTTCTTGAGGCTTGTCCT
AAAGTGGAGAGTTTCAGTGCCAGAATGAATTTTCTTGCTGCTATGCCTTTCTTGCCTCCTTCTATGACAA
TCCTAAAATTATCTCAGAACAAATTTTCCTGTATTCCAGAAGCAATTTTAAATCTTCCACACTTGCGGTC
TTTAGATATGAGCAGCAATGATATTCAGTACCTACCAGGTCCCGCACACTGGAAATCTTTGAACTTAAGG
GAACTCTTATTTAGCCATAATCAGATCAGCATCTTGGACTTGAGTGAAAAAGCATATTTATGGTCTAGAG
TAGAGAAACTGCATCTTTCTCACAATAAACTGAAAGAGATTCCTCCTGAGATTGGCTGTCTTGAAAATCT
GACATCTCTGGATGTCAGTTACAACTTGGAACTAAGATCCTTTCCCAATGAAATGGGGAAATTAAGCAAA
ATATGGGATCTTCCTTTGGATGAACTGCATCTTAACTTTGATTTTAAACATATAGGATGTAAAGCCAAAG
ACATCATAAGGTTTCTTCAACAGCGATTAAAAAAGGCTGTGCCTTATAACCGAATGAAACTTATGATTGT
GGGAAATACTGGGAGTGGTAAAACCACCTTATTGCAGCAATTAATGAAAACCAAGAAATCAGATCTTGGA
ATGCAAAGTGCCACAGTTGGCATAGATGTGAAAGACTGGCCTATCCAAATAAGAGACAAAAGAAAGAGAG
ATCTCGTCCTAAATGTGTGGGATTTTGCAGGTCGTGAGGAATTCTATAGTACTCATCCCCATTTTATGAC
GCAGCGAGCATTGTACCTTGCTGTCTATGACCTCAGCAAGGGACAGGCTGAAGTTGATGCCATGAAGCCT
TGGCTCTTCAATATAAAGGCTCGCGCTTCTTCTTCCCCTGTGATTCTCGTTGGCACACATTTGGATGTTT
CTGATGAGAAGCAACGCAAAGCCTGCATGAGTAAAATCACCAAGGAACTCCTGAATAAGCGAGGGTTCCC
TGCCATACGAGATTACCACTTTGTGAATGCCACCGAGGAATCTGATGCTTTGGCAAAACTTCGGAAAACC
ATCATAAACGAGAGCCTTAATTTCAAGATCCGAGATCAGCTTGTTGTTGGACAGCTGATTCCAGACTGCT
ATGTAGAACTTGAAAAAATCATTTTATCGGAGCGTAAAAATGTGCCAATTGAATTTCCCGTAATTGACCG
GAAACGATTATTACAACTAGTGAGAGAAAATCAGCTGCAGTTAGATGAAAATGAGCTTCCTCACGCAGTT
CACTTTCTAAATGAATCAGGAGTCCTTCTTCATTTTCAAGACCCAGCACTGCAGTTAAGTGACTTGTACT
TTGTGGAACCCAAGTGGCTTTGTAAAATCATGGCACAGATTTTGACAGTGAAAGTGGAAGGTTGTCCAAA
ACACCCTAAGGGAATTATTTCGCGTAGAGATGTGGAAAAATTTCTTTCAAAAAAAAGGAAATTTCCAAAG
AACTACATGTCACAGTATTTTAAGCTCCTAGAAAAATTCCAGATTGCTTTGCCAATAGGAGAAGAATATT
TGCTGGTTCCAAGCAGTTTGTCTGACCACAGGCCTGTGATAGAGCTTCCCCATTGTGAGAACTCTGAAAT
TATCATCCGACTATATGAAATGCCTTATTTTCCAATGGGATTTTGGTCAAGATTAATCAATCGATTACTT
GAGATTTCACCTTACATGCTTTCAGGGAGAGAACGAGCACTTCGCCCAAACAGAATGTATTGGCGACAAG
GCATTTACTTAAATTGGTCTCCTGAAGCTTATTGTCTGGTAGGATCTGAAGTCTTAGACAATCATCCAGA
GAGTTTCTTAAAAATTACAGTTCCTTCTTGTAGAAAAGGCTGTATTCTTTTGGGCCAAGTTGTGGACCAC
ATTGATTCTCTCATGGAAGAATGGTTTCCTGGGTTGCTGGAGATTGATATTTGTGGTGAAGGAGAAACTC
TGTTGAAGAAATGGGCATTATATAGTTTTAATGATGGCGAAGAACATCAAAAAATCTTACTTGATGACTT
GATGAAGAAAGCAGAGGAAGGAGATCTCTTAGTAAATCCAGATCAACCAAGGCTCACCATTCCAATATCT
CAGATTGCCCCTGACTTGATTTTGGCTGACCTGCCTAGAAATATTATGTTGAATAATGATGAGTTGGAAT
TTGAACAAGCTCCAGAGTTTCTCCTAGGTGATGGCAGTTTTGGATCAGTTTACCGAGCAGCCTATGAAGG
AGAAGAAGTGGCTGTGAAGATTTTTAATAAACATACATCACTCAGGCTGTTAAGACAAGAGCTTGTGGTG
CTTTGCCACCTCCACCACCCCAGTTTGATATCTTTGCTGGCAGCTGGGATTCGTCCCCGGATGTTGGTGA
TGGAGTTAGCCTCCAAGGGTTCCTTGGATCGCCTGCTTCAGCAGGACAAAGCCAGCCTCACTAGAACCCT
ACAGCACAGGATCGCACTCCACGTAGCTGATGGTTTGAGATACCTCCACTCAGCCATGATTATATACCGA
GACCTGAAACCCCACAATGTGCTGCTTTTCACACTGTATCCCAATGCTGCCATCATCGCAAAGATTGCTG
ACTACGGCATTGCTCAGTACTGCTGTAGAATGGGGATAAAAACATCAGAGGGCACACCAGGGTTTCGTGC
ACCTGAAGTTGCCAGAGGAAATGTCATTTATAACCAACAGGCTGATGTTTATTCATTTGGTTTACTACTC
TATGACATTTTGACAACTGGAGGTAGAATAGTAGAGGGTTTGAAGTTTCCAAATGAGTTTGATGAATTAG
AAATACAAGGAAAATTACCTGATCCAGTTAAAGAATATGGTTGTGCCCCATGGCCTATGGTTGAGAAATT
AATTAAACAGTGTTTGAAAGAAAATCCTCAAGAAAGGCCTACTTCTGCCCAGGTCTTTGACATTTTGAAT
TCAGCTGAATTAGTCTGTCTGACGAGACGCATTTTATTACCTAAAAACGTAATTGTTGAATGCATGGTTG
CTACACATCACAACAGCAGGAATGCAAGCATTTGGCTGGGCTGTGGGCACACCGACAGAGGACAGCTCTC
ATTTCTTGACTTAAATACTGAAGGATACACTTCTGAGGAAGTTGCTGATAGTAGAATATTGTGCTTAGCC
TTGGTGCATCTTCCTGTTGAAAAGGAAAGCTGGATTGTGTCTGGGACACAGTCTGGTACTCTCCTGGTCA
TCAATACCGAAGATGGGAAAAAGAGACATACCCTAGAAAAGATGACTGATTCTGTCACTTGTTTGTATTG
CAATTCCTTTTCCAAGCAAAGCAAACAAAAAAATTTTCTTTTGGTTGGAACCGCTGATGGCAAGTTAGCA
ATTTTTGAAGATAAGACTGTTAAGCTTAAAGGAGCTGCTCCTTTGAAGATACTAAATATAGGAAATGTCA
GTACTCCATTGATGTGTTTGAGTGAATCCACAAATTCAACGGAAAGAAATGTAATGTGGGGAGGATGTGG
CACAAAGATTTTCTCCTTTTCTAATGATTTCACCATTCAGAAACTCATTGAGACAAGAACAAGCCAACTG
TTTTCTTATGCAGCTTTCAGTGATTCCAACATCATAACAGTGGTGGTAGACACTGCTCTCTATATTGCTA
AGCAAAATAGCCCTGTTGTGGAAGTGTGGGATAAGAAAACTGAAAAACTCTGTGGACTAATAGACTGCGT
GCACTTTTTAAGGGAGGTAATGGTAAAAGAAAACAAGGAATCAAAACACAAAATGTCTTATTCTGGGAGA
GTGAAAACCCTCTGCCTTCAGAAGAACACTGCTCTTTGGATAGGAACTGGAGGAGGCCATATTTTACTCC
TGGATCTTTCAACTCGTCGACTTATACGTGTAATTTACAACTTTTGTAATTCGGTCAGAGTCATGATGAC
AGCACAGCTAGGAAGCCTTAAAAATGTCATGCTGGTATTGGGCTACAACCGGAAAAATACTGAAGGTACA
CAAAAGCAGAAAGAGATACAATCTTGCTTGACCGTTTGGGACATCAATCTTCCACATGAAGTGCAAAATT
TAGAAAAACACATTGAAGTGAGAAAAGAATTAGCTGAAAAAATGAGACGAACATCTGTTGAGTAAGAGAG
AAGGGCGAATTCGACCCAGCTTTCTTGTACAAAGTGGTGATCGGTACCTTAATTAATTAAGGTACCAGGT
AAGTGTACCCAATTCGCCCTATAGTGAGTCGTATTACAATTCACTCGATCGCCCTTCCCAACAGTTGCGC
AGCCTGAATGGCGAATGGAGATCCAATTTTTAAGTGTATAATGTGTTAAACTACTGATTCTAATTGTTTG
TGTATTTTAGATTCACAGTCCCAAGGCTCATTTCAGGCCCCTCAGTCCTCACAGTCTGTTCATGATCATA
ATCAGCCATACCACATTTGTAGAGGTTTTACTTGCTTTAAAAAACCTCCCACACCTCCCCCTGAACCTGA
AACATAAAATGAATGCAATTGTTGTTGTTAACTTGTTTATTGCAGCTTATAATGGTTACAAATAAAGCAA
TAGCATCACAAATTTCACAAATAAAGCATTTTTTTCACTGCATTCTAGTTGTGGTTTGTCCAAACTCATC
AATGTATCTTAACGCGTAAATTGTAAGCGTTAATATTTTGTTAAAATTCGCGTTAAATTTTTGTTAAATC
AGCTCATTTTTTAACCAATAGGCCGAAATCGGCAAAATCCCTTATAAATCAAAAGAATAGACCGAGATAG
GGT
[37 nt withheld, positions 9034-9070]
AAAGAACGTGGACTCCAACGTCAAAGG
[49 nt withheld, positions 9098-9146]
T
[91 nt withheld, positions 9148-9238]
G
[124 nt withheld, positions 9240-9363]
CAGGTGGCACTTTTCGGGGAAATGTGCGCGGAACCCCTATTTGTTTATTTTTCTAAATACATTCAAATAT
GTATCCGCTCATGAGACAATAACCCTGATAAATGCTTCAATAATATTGAAAAAGGAAGAATCCTGAGGCG
GAAAGAACCAGCTGTGGAATGTGTGTCAGTTAGGGTGTGGAAAGTCCCCAGGCTCCCCAGCAGGCAGAAG
TATGCAAAGCATGCATCTCAATTAGTCAGCAACCAGGTGTGGAAAGTCCCCAGGCTCCCCAGCAGGCAGA
AGTATGCAAAGCATGCATCTCAATTAGTCAGCAACCATAGTCCCGCCCCTAACTCCGCCCATCCCGCCCC
TAACTCCGCCCAGTTCCGCCCATTCTCCGCCCCATGGCTGACTAATTTTTTTTATTTATGCAGAGGCCGA
GGCCGCCTCGGCCTCTGAGCTATTCCAGAAGTAGTGAGGAGGCTTTTTTGGAGGCCTAGGCTTTTGCAAA
GATCGATCAAGAGACAGGATGAGGATCGTTTCGCATGATTGAACAAGATGGATTGCACGCAGGTTCTCCG
GCCGCTTGGGTGGAGAGGCTATTCGGCTATGACTGGGCACAACAGACAATCGGCTGCTCTGATGCCGCCG
TGTTCCGGCTGTCAGCGCAGGGGCGCCCGGTTCTTTTTGTCAAGACCGACCTGTCCGGTGCCCTGAATGA
ACTGCAAGACGAGGCAGCGCGGCTATCGTGGCTGGCCACGACGGGCGTTCCTTGCGCAGCTGTGCTCGAC
GTTGTCACTGAAGCGGGAAGGGACTGGCTGCTATTGGGCGAAGTGCCGGGGCAGGATCTCCTGTCATCTC
ACCTTGCTCCTGCCGAGAAAGTATCCATCATGGCTGATGCAATGCGGCGGCTGCATACGCTTGATCCGGC
TACCTGCCCATTCGACCACCAAGCGAAACATCGCATCGAGCGAGCACGTACTCGGATGGAAGCCGGTCTT
GTCGATCAGGATGATCTGGACGAAGAACATCAGGGGCTCGCGCCAGCCGAACTGTTCGCCAGGCTCAAGG
CGAGCATGCCCGACGGCGAGGATCTCGTCGTGACCCATGGCGATGCCTGCTTGCCGAATATCATGGTGGA
AAATGGCCGCTTTTCTGGATTCATCGACTGTGGCCGGCTGGGTGTGGCGGACCGCTATCAGGACATAGCG
TTGGCTACCCGTGATATTGCTGAAGAACTTGGCGGCGAATGGGCTGACCGCTTCCTCGTGCTTTACGGTA
TCGCCGCTCCCGATTCGCAGCGCATCGCCTTCTATCGCCTTCTTGACGAGTTCTTCTGAGCGGGACTCTG
GGGTTCGAAATGACCGACCAAGCGACGCCCAACCTGCCATCACGAGATTTCGATTCCACCGCCGCCTTCT
ATGAAAGGTTGGGCTTCGGAATCGTTTTCCGGGACGCCGGCTGGATGATCCTCCAGCGCGGGGATCTCAT
GCTGGAGTTCTTCGCCCACCCTAGGGGGAGGCTAACTGAAACACGGAAGGAGACAATACCGGAAGGAACC
CGCGCTATGACGGCAATAAAAAGACAGAATAAAACGCACGGTGTTGGGTCGTTTGTTCATAAACGCGGGG
TTCGGTCCCAGGGCTGGCACTCTGTCGATACCCCACCGAGACCCCATTGGGGCCAATACGCCCGCGTTTC
TTCCTTTTCCCCACCCCACCCCCCAAGTTCGGGTGAAGGCCCAGGGCTCGCAGCCAACGTCGGGGCGGCA
GGCCCTGCCATAGCCTCAGGTTACTCATATATACTTTAGATTGATTTAAAACTTCATTTTTAATTTAAAA
GGATCTAGGTGAAGATCCTTTTTGATAATCTCATGACCAAAATCCCTTAACGTGAGTTTTCGTTCCACTG
AGCGTCAGACCCCGTAGAAAAGATCAAAGGATCTTCTTGAGATCCTTTTTTTCTGCGCGTAATCTGCTGC
TTGCAAACAAAAAAACCACCGCTACCAGCGGTGGTTTGTTTGCCGGATCAAGAGCTACCAACTCTTTTTC
CGAAGGTAACTGGCTTCAGCAGAGCGCAGATACCAAATACTGTTCTTCTAGTGTAGCCGTAGTTAGGCCA
CCACTTCAAGAACTCTGTAGCACCGCCTACATACCTCGCTCTGCTAATCCTGTTACCAGTGGCTGCTGCC
AGTGGCGATAAGTCGTGTCTTACCGGGTTGGACTCAAGACGATAGTTACCGGATAAGGCGCAGCGGTCGG
GCTGAACGGGGGGTTCGTGCACACAGCCCAGCTTGGAGCGAACGACCTACACCGAACTGAGATACCTACA
GCGTGAGCTATGAGAAAGCGCCACGCTTCCCGAAGGGAGAAAGGCGGACAGGTATCCGGTAAGCGGCAGG
GTCGGAACAGGAGAGCGCACGAGGGAGCTTCCAGGGGGAAACGCCTGGTATCTTTATAGTCCTGTCGGGT
TTCGCCACCTCTGACTTGAGCGTCGATTTTTGTGATGCTCGTCAGGGGGGCGGAGCCTATGGAAAAACGC
CAGCAACGCGGCCTTTTTACGGTTCCTGGCCTTTTGCTGGCCTTTTGCTCACATGTTCTTTCCTGCGTTA
TCCCCTGATTCTGTGGATAACCGTATTACCGC
Features (pLannotate 1.2.2; 22 found; start..end, strand, type, name):
     68..371     +  enhancer       CMV enhancer: human cytomegalovirus immediate early enhancer
    372..575     +  promoter       CMV promoter: human cytomegalovirus (CMV) immediate early promoter
    621..639     +  promoter       T3 promoter: promoter for bacteriophage T3 RNA polymerase
    652..675     +  misc_feature   MCS (fragment): pBluescript multiple cloning site
    680..709     +  CDS            3xMyc (fragment): 3 tandem Myc epitope tags
    725..754     +  CDS            3xMyc (fragment): 3 tandem Myc epitope tags
    754..773     +  misc_feature   MCS (fragment): pBluescript multiple cloning site
    773..797     +  protein_bind   attB1: mutant version of attB; recombination site for the Gateway® BP reaction BP Clonase™
    812..8392    +  CDS            LRRK2: LRRK2_HUMAN - Also known as PARK8. Experimental evidence at protein level: Swiss-Prot protein existence level 1. Serine/threonine-protein kinase which phosphorylates a broad range of proteins involved in multiple processes such as neuronal plasticity, autophagy, and vesicle trafficking (PubMed:20949042, PubMed:22012985, PubMed:26824392, PubMed:29125462, PubMed:28720718, PubMed:29127255, PubMed:30398148, PubMed:29212815, PubMed:30635421, PubMed:21850687, PubMed:23395371, PubMed:17114044, PubMed:24687852, PubMed:26014385, PubMed:25201882). Is a key regulator of RAB GTPases by regulating the GTP/
   8414..8438    -  protein_bind   attB2: mutant version of attB; recombination site for the Gateway® BP reaction BP Clonase™
   8488..8506    -  promoter       T7 promoter: promoter for bacteriophage T7 RNA polymerase
   8516..8555    +  CDS            lacZα (fragment): LacZα fragment of β-galactosidase; lacZ fragment
   8565..8620    +  intron         small t intron (fragment): SV40 (simian virus 40) small t antigen intron
   8620..8757    +  CDS            large T antigen (fragment): large T antigen from SV40 (simian virus 40)
   8780..8901    +  polyA_signal   SV40 poly(A) signal: SV40 polyadenylation signal
   8935..9363    -  rep_origin     f1 ori (sequence partly withheld): f1 bacteriophage origin of replication; arrow indicates direction of (+) strand synthesis
   9390..9492    +  promoter       AmpR promoter: bla
   9496..9853    +  promoter       SV40 promoter: SV40 enhancer and early promoter
   9888..10682   +  CDS            NeoR/KanR: aminoglycoside phosphotransferase from Tn5; aph(3')-II (or nptII); confers resistance to neomycin, kanamycin, and G418 (Geneticin®)
  10703..10855   +  CDS            ble (fragment): BLE_KLEPN - Experimental evidence at protein level: Swiss-Prot protein existence level 1. Binding protein with a strong affinity to the bleomycin family of antibiotics. Binds to CL990; an antimitotic-antibiotic compound. From Klebsiella pneumoniae.
  10914..10961   +  polyA_signal   HSV TK poly(A) signal: herpes simplex virus thymidine kinase polyadenylation signal (Cole and Stacy, 1985)
  11290..11878   +  rep_origin     ori: high-copy-number ColE1/pMB1/pBR322/pUC origin of replication
