[The description below was written by a language model from this plasmid's Addgene catalogue record and pLannotate feature annotations shown in this document.]
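Description:
2XMyc-LRRK2-WT is a mammalian expression plasmid of about 12 kb that encodes wild-type, full-length human LRRK2 (leucine-rich repeat kinase 2, also called PARK8 or dardarin) with two Myc epitope tags at its N terminus. The backbone is a modified pCMV-Tag 3B. According to the depositor, a second Myc tag was added to the original vector, which was then adapted to the Gateway system by inserting a destination cassette, and LRRK2 was introduced by Gateway recombination. The feature table agrees with this history: two Myc-tag fragments lie upstream of an attB1 site, the roughly 7.6 kb LRRK2 coding sequence follows, and an attB2 site closes the insert. Transcription is driven by the human cytomegalovirus immediate early enhancer and promoter and ends at an SV40 polyadenylation signal. T3 and T7 phage promoters flank the expression cassette.

The plasmid replicates in bacteria from a high-copy ColE1/pUC-type origin and also carries an f1 origin. Selection relies on a single NeoR/KanR (aminoglycoside phosphotransferase) gene placed behind both a bacterial bla promoter and the SV40 early promoter and followed by an HSV TK poly(A) signal. This arrangement gives kanamycin resistance in E. coli and allows G418 selection in mammalian cells. Short annotated fragments such as lacZα, ble, SV40 small t intron and large T antigen are backbone remnants rather than functional units.

The construct is suited to expressing Myc-tagged LRRK2 in cultured mammalian cells for detection or immunoprecipitation. The associated publication studied LRRK2 dimerisation and autophosphorylation in the context of Parkinson disease. The depositor notes that these large LRRK2 plasmids are supplied as is and recommends checking them by diagnostic digest before use.
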