Addgene plasmid #25361: 2XMyc-LRRK2-WT
Depositing lab: Mark Cookson. Depositing organization: National Institute on Aging (NIA). Publication: The Parkinson Disease-associated Leucine-rich Repeat Kinase 2 (LRRK2) Is a Dimer That Undergoes Intramolecular Autophosphorylation. . J Biol Chem. 2008 Jun 13;283(24):16906-14. 10.1074/jbc.M708718200 PubMed 18397888.
Backbone
  Vector backbone: pCMV-Tag 3B
  Backbone manufacturer: Cookson Lab
  Backbone size w/o insert (bp): 4300
  Vector type: Mammalian Expression
Growth in bacteria
  Bacterial resistance: Kanamycin, 50 μg/mL
  Growth temperature: 37°C
  Growth strain: Stbl3
  Growth instructions: Stbl3
  Copy number: High Copy
Gene/Insert
  Gene/Insert name: LRRK2
  Species: H. sapiens (human)
  Insert size (bp): 7581
  Entrez Gene: LRRK2 (a.k.a. AURA17, DARDARIN, PARK8, RIPK7, ROCO2)
  Tag / fusion protein: 2XMyc (N terminal on insert)
  Cloning method: Restriction Enzyme
  Sequencing primers: 5′ CMV-F; 3′ SV40pA-R
Terms and licenses: Academic/Nonprofit Terms; Industry Terms: Not Available to Industry
Depositor comments: An additional Myc tag has been added to the original vector. The 2XMyc vector was adapted to the invitrogen gateway system by insertion of a gateway cloning cassette. LRRK2 was cloned by gateway recombination. In order to provide these LRRK2 plasmids as a resource to the community, we depend on the contributing academic laboratory for quality control. Therefore, the full-length LRRK2 plasmids are distributed in the format provided by the contributing institution "as is" with no additional guarantee. Addgene is not responsible for any errors in these constructs. It is strongly encouraged that a diagnostic digest be performed on this plasmid before use in an experiment (see attached PDF). If there is an issue with your stock, please contact the Cookson lab for a replacement.
How to cite: 2XMyc-LRRK2-WT was a gift from Mark Cookson (Addgene plasmid # 25361 ; http://n2t.net/addgene:25361 ; RRID:Addgene_25361)
