>Addgene plasmid #25361 | 2XMyc-LRRK2-WT | addgene partial sequence | sequence record 31059 | 25361 with CMV-F
TAGCAGAGCTGGTTTAGTGAACCGTCAGATCCGCTAGCGATTACGCCAAGCTCGAAATTAACCCTCACTA
AAGGGAACAAAAGCTGGAGCTCCACCGCGGTGGCGGCCGCCATGGAGCAGAAACTCATCTCTGAAGAGGA
TCTGAGCCCGGGCGGATCCGAGCAGAAACTCATCTCTGAAGAGGATCTGCTGCAGGAATTCGATATCACA
AGTTTGTACAAAAAAGCAGGCTCCGAATTCGCCCTTATGGCTAGTGGCAGCTGTCAGGGGTGCGAAGAGG
ACGAGGAAACTCTGAAGAAGTTGATAGTCAGGCTGAACAATGTCCAGGAAGGAAAACAGATAGAAACGCT
GGTCCAAATCCTGGAGGATCTGCTGGTGTTCACGTACTCCGAGCACGCCTCCAAGTTATTTCAAGGCAAA
AATATCCATGTGCCTCTGTTGATCGTCTTGGACTCCTATATGAGAGTCGCGAGTGTGCAGCAGGTGGGTT
GGTCACTTCTGTGCAAATTAATAGAAGTCTGTCCAGGTACAATGCAAAGCTTAATGGGACCCCAGGATGT
TGGAAATGATTGGGAAGTCCTTGGTGTTCACCAATTGATTCTTAAAATGCTAACAGTTCATAATGCCAGT
GTAAACTTGTCAGTGATTGGACTGAAGACCTTAGATCTCCTCCTAACTTCAGGTAAAATCACCTTGCTGA
TATTGGATGAAGAAAGTGATATTTTCATGTTAATTTTTGATGCCATGCACTCATTTCCAGCCAATGATGA
AGTCCAGAAACTTGGATGCAAAGCTTTACATGTGCTGTTTGAGAGAGTCTCAGAGGAGCAACTGACTGAA
TTTGTTGAGAACAAAGATTATATG
